>Addgene plasmid #171695 | pU6-SasgRNA scaffold-CMV-nSaCas9 | addgene full sequence | sequence record 339405 | Addgene NGS Result
GACGGATCGGGAGATCTCCCGATCCCCTATGGTGCACTCTCAGTACAATCTGCTCTGATGCCGCATAGTT
AAGCCAGTATCTGCTCCCTGCTTGTGTGTTGGAGGTCGCTGAGTAGTGCGCGAGCAAAATTTAAGCTACA
ACAAGGCAAGGCTTGACCGACAATTGCATGAAGAATCTGCTTAGGGTTAGGCGTTTTGCGCTGCTTCGCG
ATGTACGGGCCAGATATACGCGTTGAGGGCCTATTTCCCATGATTCCTTCATATTTGCATATACGATACA
AGGCTGTTAGAGAGATAATTGGAATTAATTTGACTGTAAACACAAAGATATTAGTACAAAATACGTGACG
TAGAAAGTAATAATTTCTTGGGTAGTTTGCAGTTTTAAAATTATGTTTTAAAATGGACTATCATATGCTT
ACCGTAACTTGAAAGTATTTCGATTTCTTGGCTTTATATATCTTGTGGAAAGGACGAAACACCGGGAGAC
GGAGAGAGCGTCTCCGTTTTAGTACTCTGTAATTTTAGGTATGAGGTAGACGAAAATTGTACTTATACCT
AAAATTACAGAATCTACTAAAACAAGGCAAAATGCCGTGTTTATCTCGTCAACTTGTTGGCGAGATTTTT
TTGACATTGATTATTGACTAGTTATTAATAGTAATCAATTACGGGGTCATTAGTTCATAGCCCATATATG
GAGTTCCGCGTTACATAACTTACGGTAAATGGCCCGCCTGGCTGACCGCCCAACGACCCCCGCCCATTGA
CGTCAATAATGACGTATGTTCCCATAGTAACGCCAATAGGGACTTTCCATTGACGTCAATGGGTGGAGTA
TTTACGGTAAACTGCCCACTTGGCAGTACATCAAGTGTATCATATGCCAAGTACGCCCCCTATTGACGTC
AATGACGGTAAATGGCCCGCCTGGCATTATGCCCAGTACATGACCTTATGGGACTTTCCTACTTGGCAGT
ACATCTACGTATTAGTCATCGCTATTACCATGGTGATGCGGTTTTGGCAGTACATCAATGGGCGTGGATA
GCGGTTTGACTCACGGGGATTTCCAAGTCTCCACCCCATTGACGTCAATGGGAGTTTGTTTTGGCACCAA
AATCAACGGGACTTTCCAAAATGTCGTAACAACTCCGCCCCATTGACGCAAATGGGCGGTAGGCGTGTAC
GGTGGGAGGTCTATATAAGCAGAGCTCTCTGGCTAACTAGAGAACCCACTGCTTACTGGCTTATCGAAAT
TAATACGACTCACTATAGGGAGACCCAAGCTGGCTAGCCACCATGGACTACAAAGATGATGACGACAAAG
GCAGCAAGCGGAACTATATCCTCGGGCTGGCTATTGGCATCACATCTGTCGGCTATGGTATAATAGACTA
TGAAACAAGGGACGTGATTGACGCAGGTGTGAGGCTGTTCAAGGAGGCAAACGTCGAGAACAACGAAGGT
CGGAGAAGCAAGAGGGGTGCCCGGAGGCTGAAGAGGAGGAGAAGGCACAGAATACAGCGGGTCAAGAAAC
TCCTGTTCGACTATAACCTGCTGACCGATCATTCCGAACTGTCAGGCATCAATCCTTACGAAGCCAGAGT
CAAGGGTCTGTCTCAAAAACTCTCTGAGGAAGAGTTTTCCGCAGCCCTGCTGCACCTGGCTAAGAGGAGA
GGAGTCCACAACGTCAATGAGGTTGAGGAGGATACAGGGAACGAACTGTCTACAAAGGAACAGATCAGCC
GGAATAGCAAGGCCCTGGAAGAGAAGTACGTTGCTGAACTGCAGCTGGAAAGGCTCAAGAAAGATGGAGA
GGTTCGGGGTTCCATCAACAGGTTCAAGACATCTGACTATGTGAAGGAAGCCAAGCAACTGCTCAAGGTG
CAGAAGGCCTACCATCAGCTCGACCAGAGCTTCATTGATACTTACATAGACCTGCTGGAGACTAGGAGAA
CTTACTACGAAGGGCCTGGCGAGGGCAGCCCTTTCGGCTGGAAAGATATCAAGGAGTGGTACGAGATGCT
CATGGGGCATTGCACCTACTTCCCCGAAGAACTGAGGTCAGTCAAGTACGCCTACAACGCAGACCTGTAC
AACGCCCTGAATGATCTCAACAATCTCGTCATAACTCGGGATGAAAACGAGAAGCTGGAATATTATGAGA
AGTTCCAGATTATTGAAAATGTGTTCAAACAGAAGAAGAAACCTACCCTGAAACAAATTGCCAAAGAGAT
CCTGGTGAATGAGGAGGATATCAAGGGATATCGGGTTACTTCTACCGGCAAACCAGAGTTCACAAATCTG
AAAGTTTACCATGACATCAAAGATATTACCGCAAGAAAGGAGATCATCGAGAACGCTGAGCTCCTGGACC
AGATCGCTAAGATTCTCACTATCTATCAGTCCAGCGAGGATATTCAGGAAGAGCTGACCAACCTGAACTC
AGAGCTGACTCAGGAAGAAATCGAACAAATCTCCAATCTGAAAGGATACACTGGTACCCATAATCTCTCA
CTCAAGGCTATCAATCTGATCCTGGATGAACTGTGGCATACTAACGACAATCAGATCGCCATCTTCAATC
GGCTCAAACTGGTGCCCAAAAAAGTGGACCTGAGCCAACAGAAAGAGATTCCTACAACCCTGGTGGACGA
TTTCATTCTGAGCCCAGTGGTTAAGCGGAGCTTCATCCAATCCATCAAGGTGATCAACGCTATCATCAAG
AAGTATGGCCTGCCTAATGACATAATCATTGAACTCGCAAGGGAAAAGAATAGCAAAGATGCCCAGAAGA
TGATAAACGAGATGCAGAAACGGAACAGACAGACTAACGAAAGAATCGAGGAAATAATACGGACCACTGG
TAAGGAGAACGCTAAGTATCTGATCGAGAAAATCAAGCTGCACGATATGCAGGAAGGCAAGTGCCTGTAT
TCTCTGGAGGCTATACCCCTGGAGGATCTGCTCAATAATCCTTTCAATTACGAGGTGGATCACATCATAC
CAAGATCCGTGAGCTTTGACAATAGCTTTAATAATAAGGTGCTCGTGAAGCAGGAGGAAAACTCAAAGAA
AGGCAACAGGACCCCATTCCAGTACCTGTCCAGCTCTGACAGCAAGATTAGCTACGAAACCTTCAAGAAA
CACATCCTGAATCTGGCCAAGGGCAAGGGAAGAATAAGCAAAACAAAGAAAGAGTATCTCCTGGAGGAAA
GGGACATCAACAGGTTTTCAGTGCAGAAAGATTTTATCAATCGGAATCTCGTTGACACAAGATATGCTAC
CAGAGGGCTCATGAATCTGCTCAGGTCATACTTTAGGGTGAACAACCTGGATGTGAAGGTCAAATCCATA
AATGGAGGGTTCACTTCCTTTCTCAGGAGAAAATGGAAGTTTAAGAAAGAGAGAAATAAGGGTTACAAAC
ATCACGCCGAGGACGCACTGATCATTGCCAACGCTGACTTTATCTTTAAGGAATGGAAGAAGCTGGACAA
AGCAAAGAAGGTGATGGAGAATCAGATGTTTGAGGAAAAGCAGGCCGAGTCTATGCCTGAGATTGAAACA
GAGCAGGAATACAAAGAGATCTTCATTACTCCACATCAGATTAAGCACATCAAGGACTTTAAGGACTATA
AATACTCACATAGGGTGGATAAGAAACCTAATAGAGAGCTGATCAACGATACACTCTACTCAACAAGGAA
AGACGACAAAGGAAACACCCTGATTGTTAATAATCTCAATGGGCTGTATGACAAAGATAATGACAAGCTG
AAGAAACTCATCAACAAGTCCCCAGAAAAGCTGCTGATGTATCACCACGATCCCCAAACATATCAGAAGC
TGAAGCTGATTATGGAGCAGTATGGTGATGAGAAGAACCCTCTGTACAAGTACTATGAAGAGACAGGGAA
CTACCTCACTAAGTACAGCAAGAAAGACAACGGACCCGTTATCAAGAAGATCAAGTACTACGGCAATAAG
CTGAACGCCCACCTGGATATCACAGATGACTATCCAAACTCTAGGAACAAAGTGGTGAAACTGTCCCTGA
AGCCATACAGATTTGATGTGTATCTGGATAACGGAGTCTATAAGTTCGTCACAGTCAAGAACCTGGACGT
CATCAAGAAGGAGAATTACTATGAAGTGAACAGCAAATGCTACGAGGAAGCCAAGAAGCTCAAGAAGATT
TCTAACCAGGCAGAGTTTATCGCCTCTTTCTACAATAACGATCTGATCAAGATCAACGGAGAACTGTACA
GAGTGATCGGCGTGAATAATGACCTCCTGAATAGGATCGAGGTTAACATGATCGATATCACATATCGGGA
GTACCTGGAGAATATGAATGACAAGAGGCCTCCCAGAATTATCAAGACTATTGCCAGCAAAACCCAATCT
ATAAAAAAGTACTCAACAGATATCCTGGGGAACCTGTATGAGGTGAAGTCAAAGAAGCATCCCCAGATTA
TCAAGAAAGGCGGAAGCCCAAAGAAGAAACGGAAAGTCTAAGGGCCCTTCGAAGGTAAGCCTATCCCTAA
CCCTCTCCTCGGTCTCGATTCTACGCGTACCGGTCATCATCACCATCACCATTGAGTTTAAACCCGCTGA
TCAGCCTCGACTGTGCCTTCTAGTTGCCAGCCATCTGTTGTTTGCCCCTCCCCCGTGCCTTCCTTGACCC
TGGAAGGTGCCACTCCCACTGTCCTTTCCTAATAAAATGAGGAAATTGCATCGCATTGTCTGAGTAGGTG
TCATTCTATTCTGGGGGGTGGGGTGGGGCAGGACAGCAAGGGGGAGGATTGGGAAGACAATAGCAGGCAT
GCTGGGGATGCGGTGGGCTCTATGGCTTCTGAGGCGGAAAGAACCAGCTGGGGCTCTAGGGGGTATCCCC
[124 nt withheld, positions 4901-5024]
C
[91 nt withheld, positions 5026-5116]
AGGGTGATGGTTCACGTAGTGGGCAATCGCCCTGATAGACGGTTTTTCGCCCTTTGACGTTGGAGTCCAC
GTTCTTT
[37 nt withheld, positions 5194-5230]
ACCCTATCTCGGTCTATTCTTTTGATTTATAAGGGATTTTGCCGATTTCGGCCTATTGGTTAAAAAATGA
GCTGATTTAACAAAAATTTAACGCGAATTAATTCTGTGGAATGTGTGTCAGTTAGGGTGTGGAAAGTCCC
CAGGCTCCCCAGCAGGCAGAAGTATGCAAAGCATGCATCTCAATTAGTCAGCAACCAGGTGTGGAAAGTC
CCCAGGCTCCCCAGCAGGCAGAAGTATGCAAAGCATGCATCTCAATTAGTCAGCAACCATAGTCCCGCCC
CTAACTCCGCCCATCCCGCCCCTAACTCCGCCCAGTTCCGCCCATTCTCCGCCCCATGGCTGACTAATTT
TTTTTATTTATGCAGAGGCCGAGGCCGCCTCTGCCTCTGAGCTATTCCAGAAGTAGTGAGGAGGCTTTTT
TGGAGGCCTAGGCTTTTGCAAAAAGCTCCCGGGAGCTTGTATATCCATTTTCGGATCTGATCAGCACGTG
TTGACAATTAATCATCGGCATAGTATATCGGCATAGTATAATACGACAAGGTGAGGAACTAAACCATGGC
CAAGCCTTTGTCTCAAGAAGAATCCACCCTCATTGAAAGAGCAACGGCTACAATCAACAGCATCCCCATC
TCTGAAGACTACAGCGTCGCCAGCGCAGCTCTCTCTAGCGACGGCCGCATCTTCACTGGTGTCAATGTAT
ATCATTTTACTGGGGGACCTTGTGCAGAACTCGTGGTGCTGGGCACTGCTGCTGCTGCGGCAGCTGGCAA
CCTGACTTGTATCGTCGCGATCGGAAATGAGAACAGGGGCATCTTGAGCCCCTGCGGACGGTGCCGACAG
GTGCTTCTCGATCTGCATCCTGGGATCAAAGCCATAGTGAAGGACAGTGATGGACAGCCGACGGCAGTTG
GGATTCGTGAATTGCTGCCCTCTGGTTATGTGTGGGAGGGCTAAGCACTTCGTGGCCGAGGAGCAGGACT
GACACGTGCTACGAGATTTCGATTCCACCGCCGCCTTCTATGAAAGGTTGGGCTTCGGAATCGTTTTCCG
GGACGCCGGCTGGATGATCCTCCAGCGCGGGGATCTCATGCTGGAGTTCTTCGCCCACCCCAACTTGTTT
ATTGCAGCTTATAATGGTTACAAATAAAGCAATAGCATCACAAATTTCACAAATAAAGCATTTTTTTCAC
TGCATTCTAGTTGTGGTTTGTCCAAACTCATCAATGTATCTTATCATGTCTGTATACCGTCGACCTCTAG
CTAGAGCTTGGCGTAATCATGGTCATAGCTGTTTCCTGTGTGAAATTGTTATCCGCTCACAATTCCACAC
AACATACGAGCCGGAAGCATAAAGTGTAAAGCCTGGGGTGCCTAATGAGTGAGCTAACTCACATTAATTG
CGTTGCGCTCACTGCCCGCTTTCCAGTCGGGAAACCTGTCGTGCCAGCTGCATTAATGAATCGGCCAACG
CGCGGGGAGAGGCGGTTTGCGTATTGGGCGCTCTTCCGCTTCCTCGCTCACTGACTCGCTGCGCTCGGTC
GTTCGGCTGCGGCGAGCGGTATCAGCTCACTCAAAGGCGGTAATACGGTTATCCACAGAATCAGGGGATA
ACGCAGGAAAGAACATGTGAGCAAAAGGCCAGCAAAAGGCCAGGAACCGTAAAAAGGCCGCGTTGCTGGC
GTTTTTCCATAGGCTCCGCCCCCCTGACGAGCATCACAAAAATCGACGCTCAAGTCAGAGGTGGCGAAAC
CCGACAGGACTATAAAGATACCAGGCGTTTCCCCCTGGAAGCTCCCTCGTGCGCTCTCCTGTTCCGACCC
TGCCGCTTACCGGATACCTGTCCGCCTTTCTCCCTTCGGGAAGCGTGGCGCTTTCTCATAGCTCACGCTG
TAGGTATCTCAGTTCGGTGTAGGTCGTTCGCTCCAAGCTGGGCTGTGTGCACGAACCCCCCGTTCAGCCC
GACCGCTGCGCCTTATCCGGTAACTATCGTCTTGAGTCCAACCCGGTAAGACACGACTTATCGCCACTGG
CAGCAGCCACTGGTAACAGGATTAGCAGAGCGAGGTATGTAGGCGGTGCTACAGAGTTCTTGAAGTGGTG
GCCTAACTACGGCTACACTAGAAGAACAGTATTTGGTATCTGCGCTCTGCTGAAGCCAGTTACCTTCGGA
AAAAGAGTTGGTAGCTCTTGATCCGGCAAACAAACCACCGCTGGTAGCGGTGGTTTTTTTGTTTGCAAGC
AGCAGATTACGCGCAGAAAAAAAGGATCTCAAGAAGATCCTTTGATCTTTTCTACGGGGTCTGACGCTCA
GTGGAACGAAAACTCACGTTAAGGGATTTTGGTCATGAGATTATCAAAAAGGATCTTCACCTAGATCCTT
TTAAATTAAAAATGAAGTTTTAAATCAATCTAAAGTATATATGAGTAAACTTGGTCTGACAGTTACCAAT
GCTTAATCAGTGAGGCACCTATCTCAGCGATCTGTCTATTTCGTTCATCCATAGTTGCCTGACTCCCCGT
CGTGTAGATAACTACGATACGGGAGGGCTTACCATCTGGCCCCAGTGCTGCAATGATACCGCGAGACCCA
CGCTCACCGGCTCCAGATTTATCAGCAATAAACCAGCCAGCCGGAAGGGCCGAGCGCAGAAGTGGTCCTG
CAACTTTATCCGCCTCCATCCAGTCTATTAATTGTTGCCGGGAAGCTAGAGTAAGTAGTTCGCCAGTTAA
TAGTTTGCGCAACGTTGTTGCCATTGCTACAGGCATCGTGGTGTCACGCTCGTCGTTTGGTATGGCTTCA
TTCAGCTCCGGTTCCCAACGATCAAGGCGAGTTACATGATCCCCCATGTTGTGCAAAAAAGCGGTTAGCT
CCTTCGGTCCTCCGATCGTTGTCAGAAGTAAGTTGGCCGCAGTGTTATCACTCATGGTTATGGCAGCACT
GCATAATTCTCTTACTGTCATGCCATCCGTAAGATGCTTTTCTGTGACTGGTGAGTACTCAACCAAGTCA
TTCTGAGAATAGTGTATGCGGCGACCGAGTTGCTCTTGCCCGGCGTCAATACGGGATAATACCGCGCCAC
ATAGCAGAACTTTAAAAGTGCTCATCATTGGAAAACGTTCTTCGGGGCGAAAACTCTCAAGGATCTTACC
GCTGTTGAGATCCAGTTCGATGTAACCCACTCGTGCACCCAACTGATCTTCAGCATCTTTTACTTTCACC
AGCGTTTCTGGGTGAGCAAAAACAGGAAGGCAAAATGCCGCAAAAAAGGGAATAAGGGCGACACGGAAAT
GTTGAATACTCATACTCTTCCTTTTTCAATATTATTGAAGCATTTATCAGGGTTATTGTCTCATGAGCGG
ATACATATTTGAATGTATTTAGAAAAATAAACAAATAGGGGTTCCGCGCACATTTCCCCGAAAAGTGCCA
CCTGACGTC
Features (pLannotate 1.2.2; 26 found; start..end, strand, type, name):
     28..80      -  misc_feature   bom (fragment): basis of mobility region from pBR322
    235..475     +  promoter       U6 promoter: RNA polymerase III promoter for human U6 snRNA
    567..625     +  misc_RNA       Sa gRNA scaffold (fragment): guide RNA scaffold for the Staphylococcus aureus CRISPR/Cas9 system
    633..1012    +  enhancer       CMV enhancer: human cytomegalovirus immediate early enhancer
   1013..1216    +  promoter       CMV promoter: human cytomegalovirus (CMV) immediate early promoter
   1212..1245    +  LTR            5' LTR (truncated) (fragment): truncated 5' long terminal repeat (LTR) from HIV-1
   1261..1279    +  promoter       T7 promoter: promoter for bacteriophage T7 RNA polymerase
   1305..1325    +  CDS            3xFLAG (fragment): three tandem FLAG® epitope tags
   1336..4491    +  CDS            cas9: CAS9_STAAU - Experimental evidence at protein level: Swiss-Prot protein existence level 1. CRISPR (clustered regularly interspaced short palindromic repeat) is an adaptive immune system that provides protection against mobile genetic elements (viruses, transposable elements and conjugative plasmids). CRISPR clusters contain spacers, sequences complementary to antecedent mobile elements, and target invading nucleic acids. CRISPR clusters are transcribed and processed into CRISPR RNA (crRNA). In type II CRISPR systems correct processing of pre-crRNA requires a trans- encoded small RNA (tracrRNA)
   4534..4575    +  CDS            V5 tag: epitope tag from simian virus 5
   4631..4855    +  polyA_signal   bGH poly(A) signal: bovine growth hormone polyadenylation signal
   4859..4880    +  promoter       SV40 promoter (fragment): SV40 enhancer and early promoter
   4901..5329    +  rep_origin     f1 ori (sequence partly withheld): f1 bacteriophage origin of replication; arrow indicates direction of (+) strand synthesis
   5343..5672    +  promoter       SV40 promoter: SV40 enhancer and early promoter
   5720..5767    +  promoter       EM7 promoter: synthetic bacterial promoter&nbsp
   5786..6184    +  CDS            BSD: blasticidin S deaminase; Aspergillus terreus BSD; confers resistance to blasticidin
   6185..6212    +  CDS            BleoR (fragment): antibiotic-binding protein; Sh ble from Streptoalloteichus hindustanus; confers resistance to bleomycin, phleomycin, and Zeocin™
   6222..6347    +  CDS            ble (fragment): BLE_KLEPN - Experimental evidence at protein level: Swiss-Prot protein existence level 1. Binding protein with a strong affinity to the bleomycin family of antibiotics. Binds to CL990; an antimitotic-antibiotic compound. From Klebsiella pneumoniae.
   6342..6463    +  polyA_signal   SV40 poly(A) signal: SV40 polyadenylation signal
   6536..6552    -  protein_bind   lac operator: The lac repressor binds to the lac operator to inhibit transcription in E. coli. This inhibition can be relieved by adding lactose or isopropyl-β-D-thiogalactopyranoside (IPTG). lac repressor encoded by lacI
   6560..6590    -  promoter       lac promoter: promoter for the E. coli lac operon
   6605..6626    -  protein_bind   CAP binding site: CAP binding activates transcription in the presence of cAMP. E. coli catabolite activator protein
   6639..6731    -  CDS            lacI (fragment): lac repressor; lacI; The lac repressor binds to the lac operator to inhibit transcription in E. coli. This inhibition can be relieved by adding lactose or isopropyl-β-D-thiogalactopyranoside (IPTG).
   6914..7502    -  rep_origin     ori: high-copy-number ColE1/pMB1/pBR322/pUC origin of replication
   7673..8533    -  CDS            AmpR: β-lactamase; bla; confers resistance to ampicillin, carbenicillin, and related antibiotics
   8534..8638    -  promoter       AmpR promoter: bla
