[The description below was written by a language model from this plasmid's Addgene catalogue record and pLannotate feature annotations shown in this document.]
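Description:
pU6-SasgRNA scaffold-CMV-nSaCas9 is an 8.7 kb mammalian expression and CRISPR plasmid built on a pCMV backbone that supplies both components of a Staphylococcus aureus Cas9 nickase system from a single vector. It is maintained in E. coli at high copy through a ColE1/pUC-type origin and selected with ampicillin via the bla gene. An f1 origin is also present, along with small lac promoter/operator and lacI remnants that appear to be backbone carry-over.

The payload consists of two transcription units in the same orientation. A human U6 RNA polymerase III promoter sits upstream of the Sa guide RNA scaffold, which is annotated only as a fragment. The gap between promoter and scaffold is presumably where a target-specific spacer is inserted, although the record does not describe the cloning sites. Immediately downstream, the CMV enhancer and immediate-early promoter drive the SaCas9 coding sequence, which the catalogue lists as carrying the D10A mutation and a nuclear localisation signal. D10A inactivates the RuvC nuclease domain, so the enzyme nicks one DNA strand rather than making a double-strand break. The NLS is not separately annotated in the feature table. A short match to a FLAG-type tag lies just before the open reading frame, a V5 tag follows it, and the unit ends with a bGH polyadenylation signal. A T7 promoter precedes the coding region.

A separate SV40/EM7 promoter cassette encodes blasticidin S deaminase, followed by bleomycin-resistance fragments and an SV40 poly(A) signal, offering potential blasticidin selection in mammalian cells. The stated purpose is expression of nSaCas9 in mammalian cells, and the plasmid was deposited in connection with work on reducing base-editor off-target mutations.
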