Addgene plasmid #171695: pU6-SasgRNA scaffold-CMV-nSaCas9
Purpose: Expresses nSaCas9 in mammalian cells
Depositing lab: Jia Chen. Publication: Eliminating base-editor-induced genome-wide and transcriptome-wide off-target mutations. Wang L, Xue W, Zhang H, Gao R, Qiu H, Wei J, Zhou L, Lei YN, Wu X, Li X, Liu C, Wu J, Chen Q, Ma H, Huang X, Cai C, Zhang Y, Yang B, Yin H, Yang L, Chen J. Nat Cell Biol. 2021 May 10. pii: 10.1038/s41556-021-00671-4. doi: 10.1038/s41556-021-00671-4. PubMed 33972728.
Backbone
  Vector backbone: pCMV
  Vector type: Mammalian Expression, CRISPR
Growth in bacteria
  Bacterial resistance: Ampicillin, 100 μg/mL
  Growth temperature: 37°C
  Growth strain: DH5alpha
  Copy number: High Copy
Gene/Insert
  Gene/Insert name: sgRNA scaffold-nSaCas9-NLS (alt names: sgRNA scaffold; nSaCas9-NLS)
  Species: Other
  Insert size (bp): 3219
  Mutation: D10A
  Promoter: U6 and CMV
  Cloning method: Restriction Enzyme; 5′ cloning site Unknown (unknown if destroyed)
Terms and licenses: Academic/Nonprofit Terms; Industry Terms: Not Available to Industry
How to cite: pU6-SasgRNA scaffold-CMV-nSaCas9 was a gift from Jia Chen (Addgene plasmid # 171695 ; http://n2t.net/addgene:171695 ; RRID:Addgene_171695)
